Addgene plasmid #36194: AMPKA2
Purpose: Bacterial expression for structure determination; may not be full ORF
Depositing lab: Cheryl Arrowsmith. Depositing organization: University of Toronto.
Backbone
  Vector backbone: pET28a-LIC (Addgene plasmid 26094)
  Backbone manufacturer: SGC
  Backbone size w/o insert (bp): 7328
  Total vector size (bp): 7583
  Vector type: Bacterial Expression
Growth in bacteria
  Bacterial resistance: Kanamycin, 50 μg/mL
  Growth temperature: 37°C
  Growth strain: DH5alpha
  Copy number: Low Copy
Gene/Insert
  Gene/Insert name: AMPKA2 (alt names: PDB: 2H6D; Kinase Domain of Human AMP-activated Protein Kinase alpha2; AMPK, AMPK2, PRKAA)
  Species: H. sapiens (human)
  Insert size (bp): 255
  Mutation: contains KINASE DOMAIN only
  GenBank ID: NP_006243, BC069823
  Entrez Gene: PRKAA2 (a.k.a. AMPK, AMPK2, AMPKa2, PRKAA)
  Tag / fusion protein: His tag with thrombin cleavage (N terminal on backbone)
  Cloning method: Ligation Independent Cloning
  Sequencing primers: 5′ T7; 3′ T7-term
Terms and licenses: Academic/Nonprofit Terms; Industry Terms: Not Available to Industry
Depositor comments: PDB: 2h6d. http://www.thesgc.org/structures/2H6D/
How to cite: AMPKA2 was a gift from Cheryl Arrowsmith (Addgene plasmid # 36194 ; http://n2t.net/addgene:36194 ; RRID:Addgene_36194)
