[The description below was written by a language model from this plasmid's Addgene catalogue record.]
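Description:
AMPKA2 is a bacterial expression plasmid built on the pET28a-LIC backbone, a ligation-independent-cloning derivative of pET28a produced by a structural genomics group. It is maintained in E. coli under kanamycin selection and is recorded as low copy. The record lists a backbone of 7328 bp and a total size of 7583 bp. No feature table is provided, so the origin of replication and promoter are not explicitly stated. The use of T7 and T7-terminator sequencing primers is consistent with the T7 promoter/terminator expression cassette typical of pET vectors, which depends on a host strain supplying T7 RNA polymerase for expression. The DH5alpha strain listed serves for propagation only.

The insert comes from human PRKAA2, which encodes the alpha2 catalytic subunit of AMP-activated protein kinase. It is restricted to the kinase domain rather than the full open reading frame, and the purpose field itself cautions that the ORF may not be complete. The insert was introduced by ligation-independent cloning in frame with a backbone-encoded N-terminal His tag followed by a thrombin cleavage site. This arrangement allows metal-affinity purification of the recombinant protein and later removal of the tag. The recorded insert size of 255 bp simply equals the difference between the total and backbone sizes and is much shorter than a protein kinase domain would require. It probably reflects a net size change after replacement of a stuffer fragment, not the true insert length, and should be treated with caution.

The construct was made to produce the AMPK alpha2 kinase domain in bacteria for structure determination, and the record links it to a deposited crystal structure of that domain.
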