>Addgene plasmid #36194 | AMPKA2 | depositor partial sequence | sequence record 44916 | insert
AAGCACGACGGGCGGGTGAAGATCGGACACTACGTGCTGGGCGACACGCTGGGCGTCGGCACCTTCGGCA
AAGTGAAGATTGGAGAACATCAATTAACAGGCCATAAAGTGGCAGTTAAAATCTTAAATAGACAGAAGAT
TCGCAGTTTAGATGTTGTTGGAAAAATAAAACGAGAAATTCAAAATCTAAAACTCTTTCGTCATCCTCAT
ATTATCAAACTATACCAGGTGATCAGCACTCCAACAGATTTTTTT
