>Addgene plasmid #36194 | AMPKA2 | addgene partial sequence | sequence record 46790 | T7 5'-TAATACGACTCACTATAGGG-3'
ATTCCCTCTGAATATTTTGTTTACTTTAAGAAGGAGATATACCATGGGCAGCAGCCATCATCATCATCAT
CACAGCAGCGGCCTGGTTCCGCGTGGTAGTAAGCACGACGGGCGGGTGAAGATCGGACACTACGTGCTGG
GCGACACGCTGGGCGTCGGCACCTTCGGCAAAGTGAAGATTGGAGAACATCAATTAACAGGCCATAAAGT
GGCAGTTAAAATCTTAAATAGACAGAAGATTCGCAGTTTAGATGTTGTTGGAAAAATAAAACGAGAAATT
CAAAATCTAAAACTCTTTCGTCATCCTCATATTATCAAACTATACCAGGTGATCAGCACTCCAACAGATT
TTTTTATGGTAATGGAATATGTGTCTGGAGGTGAATTATTTGACTACATCTGTAAGCATGGACGGGTTGA
AGAGATGGAAGCCAGGCGGCTCTTTCAGCAGATTCTGTCTGCTGTGGATTACTGTCATAGGCATATGGTT
GTTCATCGAGACCTGAAACCAGAGAATGTCCTGTTGGATGCACACATGAATGCCAAGATAGCCGATTTCG
GATTATCTAATATGATGTCAGATGGTGAATTTCTGAGAACTAGTTGCGGATCTCCAAATTATGCAGCACC
TGAAGTCATCTCAGGCAGATTGTATGCAGGTCCTGAAGTTGATATCTGGAGCTGTGGTGTTATCTTGTAT
GCTCTTCTTTGTGGCACCCTCCCATTTGATGATGAGCATGTACCTACGTTATTTAAGAAGATCCGAGGGG
GTGTCTTTTATATCCCAGAATATCTCAATCGTTCTGTCGCCACTCTCCTGATGCATATGCTGCAGGTTGA
CCCACTGAAACGAGCAACTATCAAAGACATAAGAGAGCATGAATGGGTTAAACAAGATTTGCCCAGTTAC
TTATTT
